>Addgene plasmid #61287 | pmIL-6 -231 | addgene partial sequence | sequence record 111321 | LucNRev 5'-CCTTATGCAGTTGCTCTCC-3'
TGGCGCCGGGCCTTTCTTTATGTTTTTGGCGTCTTCCATTTTACCAACAGTACCGGAATGCCAAGCTTCC
ANAGCAGAATGAGCTACAGACATCCCCAGTCTCATATTTATTAGGAGTCAACTCTCTAATTTTGAGACTC
ATGGGAAAATCCCACATTTGATAAAAATCTTTGTTGGAGGGTGGGGGTGGGGCCAGAGTGGGTGGGGCTG
ATTGGAAACCTTATTAAGATTGCACAATGTGACGTCGTTTAGCATCGAAAGAATCACAACTAGGAAGGGG
AAAGTGTGCTTAAGTCATCCTTGAGGCTAGCACGCGTAAGAGCTCGGTACCTCCCGGGTTATGTTAGCTC
AGTTACAGTACCATAAGATACATTGATGAGTTTGGACAAACCACAACTAGAATGCAGTGAAAAAAATGCT
TTATTTGTGAAATTTGTGATGCTATTGCTTTATTTGTAACCATTATAAGCTGCAATAAACAAGTTAACAA
CAACAATTGCATTCATTTTATGTTTCAGGTTCAGGGGGAGGTGTGGGAGGTTTTTTAAAGCAAGTAAAAC
CTCCACGTACCTTAATATTACTTACTTATCATGGTAGCTTGGGCTGGC
