[The description below was written by a language model from this plasmid's Addgene catalogue record.]
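Description:
pmIL-6 -231 is a promoter-reporter plasmid built on the pGL2 basic backbone, a promoterless firefly luciferase vector intended for transient transfection of mammalian cells. It is propagated in E. coli under ampicillin selection; the record gives a total size of about 6.9 kb and lists the copy number as unknown. No feature table accompanies the entry, so details of the origin of replication and other backbone elements are not documented here beyond what is implied by the pGL2 basic parent.

The insert is a truncated fragment of the mouse (M. musculus) IL-6 gene promoter placed upstream of the luciferase coding sequence, so that luciferase output reports the transcriptional activity of this promoter segment. Relative to the full-length parental construct (pmIL-6 FL), 1046 nucleotides have been removed from the 5' end, leaving sequence beginning at position -231 relative to the transcription start site. The fragment was introduced by restriction cloning, with an intact HindIII site at the 3' junction; the 5' cloning site is not recorded. The depositor notes that a full sequence and map exist only for the wild-type full-length plasmid, not for this deletion variant.

As one member of a 5' deletion series, the construct is suited to mapping which upstream regions of the IL-6 promoter are needed for inducible transcription. The associated study concerns CD40-mediated regulation of IL-6 in B lymphocytes and the involvement of NF-κB, AP-1 and C/EBP. Comparing its luciferase activity with that of the full-length construct indicates how much the deleted distal sequence contributes to promoter activity.
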