Addgene plasmid #61287: pmIL-6 -231
Purpose: drives luciferase via mouse IL-6 promoter, truncated (-231)
Depositing lab: Gail Bishop. Publication: CD40-mediated transcriptional regulation of the IL-6 gene in B lymphocytes: involvement of NF-kappa B, AP-1, and C/EBP. Baccam M, Woo SY, Vinson C, Bishop GA. J Immunol. 2003 Mar 15;170(6):3099-108. PubMed 12626566.
Backbone
  Vector backbone: pGL2 basic
  Backbone manufacturer: Promega
  Total vector size (bp): 6877
  Vector type: Mammalian Expression, Luciferase
Growth in bacteria
  Bacterial resistance: Ampicillin, 100 μg/mL
  Growth temperature: 37°C
  Growth strain: DH5alpha
  Copy number: Unknown
Gene/Insert
  Gene/Insert name: Truncated IL-6 promoter
  Species: M. musculus (mouse)
  Mutation: Deletion of 1046 nucleotides from the 5' end of the IL-6 promoter (-231 from start site)
  Promoter: IL-6 promoter (truncated)
  Cloning method: Restriction Enzyme; 5′ cloning site unknown (unknown if destroyed); 3′ cloning site HindIII (not destroyed)
  Sequencing primers: 5′ EBV-rev; 3′ LucNRev
Resource information
  A portion of this plasmid was derived from a plasmid made by: See publication for details.
Terms and licenses: Academic/Nonprofit Terms; Industry Terms: Not Available to Industry
Depositor comments: Full sequence and map is available for wild-type vector pmIL-6 FL (Plasmid #61290). See publication for details of 5' sequence removed.
How to cite: pmIL-6 -231 was a gift from Gail Bishop (Addgene plasmid # 61287 ; http://n2t.net/addgene:61287 ; RRID:Addgene_61287)
